Addgene plasmid #36722: TAL2287
Depositing lab: Keith Joung. Depositing organization: Massachusetts General Hospital. Publication: FLASH assembly of TALENs for high-throughput genome editing. Reyon D, Tsai SQ, Khayter C, Foden JA, Sander JD, Joung JK. Nat Biotechnol. 2012 Apr 8. doi: 10.1038/nbt.2170. PubMed 22484455.
Backbone
  Vector backbone: JDS71
  Backbone manufacturer: Joung lab (Addgene Plasmid # 32287)
  Backbone size w/o insert (bp): 6447
  Vector type: Mammalian, T7 for in vitro mRNA synthesis
Growth in bacteria
  Bacterial resistance: Ampicillin, 100 μg/mL
  Growth temperature: 37°C
  Growth strain: XL1 Blue
  Copy number: High Copy
Gene/Insert
  Gene/Insert name: HOXC13-TALEN_Right (alt name: HOXC13)
  Species: H. sapiens (human)
  Insert size (bp): 1640
  Entrez Gene: HOXC13 (a.k.a. ECTD9, HOX3, HOX3G)
  Promoter: CMV
  Tag / fusion protein: 3X Flag (N terminal on backbone); WT FOKI (C terminal on backbone)
  Cloning method: Restriction Enzyme; 5′ cloning site BsmBI (destroyed during cloning); 3′ cloning site BsmBI (destroyed during cloning)
  Sequencing primers: 5′ CMV-F; 3′ BGH-rev
Terms and licenses: Academic/Nonprofit Terms; Industry Terms: Not Available to Industry
Depositor comments: Target binding site: TCCGGCCAGCGTGGATGC It is strongly recommended that users perform a diagnostic digest to verify this plasmid prior to use. For example, a double digest of the plasmid with BamHI and KpnI should result in two bands at 2.2kb and 5.9kb.
How to cite: TAL2287 was a gift from Keith Joung (Addgene plasmid # 36722 ; http://n2t.net/addgene:36722 ; RRID:Addgene_36722)
