[The description below was written by a language model from this plasmid's Addgene catalogue record.]
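Description:
TAL2287 is a mammalian expression plasmid encoding the right-hand monomer of a TALE nuclease (TALEN) pair directed against the human HOXC13 gene. It is built on the JDS71 backbone, a roughly 6.4 kb TALEN expression vector, into which a 1,640 bp array of TAL effector repeats was inserted by restriction cloning through BsmBI sites that were destroyed in the process. BsmBI is a type IIS enzyme, so the repeat array joins the flanking backbone-encoded coding sequence without leaving its recognition sites behind. The plasmid is maintained in E. coli at high copy number under ampicillin selection. The record does not include a feature table, so the origin of replication and other backbone elements are not itemised.

The open reading frame is driven by a CMV promoter for expression in mammalian cells, and the vector type also lists a T7 promoter, which allows in vitro transcription of TALEN mRNA. The backbone supplies an N-terminal 3X FLAG tag for detection and a C-terminal wild-type FokI nuclease domain, so the inserted repeat array determines DNA-binding specificity while the backbone provides the rest of the fusion protein. Because FokI cleaves as a dimer, this construct is meant to be used with a matching left-hand HOXC13 TALEN that binds the opposite half-site, positioning two FokI domains across a spacer to create a double-strand break. Repair of that break can introduce mutations at the target locus. The plasmid comes from a collection of TALENs made by the FLASH assembly method for high-throughput genome editing of human genes. The depositor advises confirming the plasmid by diagnostic digest before use.
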