>Addgene plasmid #36722 | TAL2287 | depositor partial sequence | sequence record 45915 | TAL2287 sequence 1640 bps
GAACCTGACCCCAGACCAGGTAGTCGCAATCGCGTCACATGACGGGGGAAAGCAAGCCCTGGAAACCGTG
CAAAGGTTGTTGCCGGTCCTTTGTCAAGACCACGGCCTTACACCGGAGCAAGTCGTGGCCATTGCATCCC
ACGACGGTGGCAAACAGGCTCTTGAGACGGTTCAGAGACTTCTCCCAGTTCTCTGTCAAGCCCACGGGCT
GACTCCCGATCAAGTTGTAGCGATTGCGAATAACAATGGAGGGAAACAAGCATTGGAGACTGTCCAACGG
CTCCTTCCCGTGTTGTGTCAAGCCCACGGTTTGACGCCTGCACAAGTGGTCGCCATCGCCAACAACAACG
GCGGTAAGCAGGCGCTGGAAACAGTACAGCGCCTGCTGCCTGTACTGTGCCAGGATCATGGACTGACCCC
AGACCAGGTAGTCGCAATCGCGTCACATGACGGGGGAAAGCAAGCCCTGGAAACCGTGCAAAGGTTGTTG
CCGGTCCTTTGTCAAGACCACGGCCTTACACCGGAGCAAGTCGTGGCCATTGCATCCCACGACGGTGGCA
AACAGGCTCTTGAGACGGTTCAGAGACTTCTCCCAGTTCTCTGTCAAGCCCACGGGCTGACTCCCGATCA
AGTTGTAGCGATTGCGTCGAACATTGGAGGGAAACAAGCATTGGAGACTGTCCAACGGCTCCTTCCCGTG
TTGTGTCAAGCCCACGGTTTGACGCCTGCACAAGTGGTCGCCATCGCCAACAACAACGGCGGTAAGCAGG
CGCTGGAAACAGTACAGCGCCTGCTGCCTGTACTGTGCCAGGATCATGGACTGACCCCAGACCAGGTAGT
CGCAATCGCGTCACATGACGGGGGAAAGCAAGCCCTGGAAACCGTGCAAAGGTTGTTGCCGGTCCTTTGT
CAAGACCACGGCCTTACACCGGAGCAAGTCGTGGCCATTGCAAATAATAACGGTGGCAAACAGGCTCTTG
AGACGGTTCAGAGACTTCTCCCAGTTCTCTGTCAAGCCCACGGGCTGACTCCCGATCAAGTTGTAGCGAT
TGCGTCCAACGGTGGAGGGAAACAAGCATTGGAGACTGTCCAACGGCTCCTTCCCGTGTTGTGTCAAGCC
CACGGTTTGACGCCTGCACAAGTGGTCGCCATCGCCAACAACAACGGCGGTAAGCAGGCGCTGGAAACAG
TACAGCGCCTGCTGCCTGTACTGTGCCAGGATCATGGACTGACCCCAGACCAGGTAGTCGCAATCGCGAA
CAATAATGGGGGAAAGCAAGCCCTGGAAACCGTGCAAAGGTTGTTGCCGGTCCTTTGTCAAGACCACGGC
CTTACACCGGAGCAAGTCGTGGCCATTGCAAGCAACATCGGTGGCAAACAGGCTCTTGAGACGGTTCAGA
GACTTCTCCCAGTTCTCTGTCAAGCCCACGGGCTGACTCCCGATCAAGTTGTAGCGATTGCGTCCAACGG
TGGAGGGAAACAAGCATTGGAGACTGTCCAACGGCTCCTTCCCGTGTTGTGTCAAGCCCACGGTTTGACG
CCTGCACAAGTGGTCGCCATCGCCAACAACAACGGCGGTAAGCAGGCGCTGGAAACAGTACAGCGCCTGC
TGCCTGTACTGTGCCAGGATCATGGACTGA
