>Addgene plasmid #36722 | TAL2287 | addgene partial sequence | sequence record 48095 | CMV-F 5'-CGCAAATGGGCGGTAGGCGTG-3'
CTTATCGAAATTAATACGACTCACTATAGGGAGACCCAAGCTGGCTAGCACCATGGACTACAAAGACCAT
GACGGTGATTATAAAGATCATGACATCGATTACAAGGATGACGATGACAAGATGGCCCCCAAGAAGAAGA
GGAAGGTGGGCATTCACCGCGGGGTACCTATGGTGGACTTGAGGACACTCGGTTATTCGCAACAGCAACA
GGAGAAAATCAAGCCTAAGGTCAGGAGCACCGTCGCGCAACACCACGAGGCGCTTGTGGGGCATGGCTTC
ACTCATGCGCATATTGTCGCGCTTTCACAGCACCCTGCGGCGCTTGGGACGGTGGCTGTCAAATACCAAG
ATATGATTGCGGCCCTGCCCGAAGCCACGCACGAGGCAATTGTAGGGGTCGGTAAACAGTGGTCGGGAGC
GCGAGCACTTGAGGCGCTGCTGACTGTGGCGGGTGAGCTTAGGGGGCCTCCGCTCCAGCTCGACACCGGG
CAGCTGCTGAAGATCGCGAAGAGAGGGGGAGTAACAGCGGTAGAGGCAGTGCACGCCTGGCGCAATGCGC
TCACCGGGGCCCCCTTGAACCTGACCCCAGACCAGGTAGTCGCAATCGCGTCACATGACGGGGGAAAGCA
AGCCCTGGAAACCGTGCAAAGGTTGTTGCCGGTCCTTTGTCAAGACCACGGCCTTACACCGGAGCAAGTC
GTGGCCATTGCATCCCACGACGGTGGCAAACAGGCTCTTGAGACGGTTCAGAGACTTCTCCCAGTTCTCT
GTCAAGCCCACGGGCTGACTCCCGATCAAGTTGTAGCGATTGCGAATAACAATGGAGGGAAACAAGCATT
GGAGACTGTCCAACGGCTCCTTCCCGTGTTGTGTCAAGCCCACGGTTTGACGCCTGCACAAGTGGTC
