>Addgene plasmid #36722 | TAL2287 | addgene partial sequence | sequence record 48096 | JDS-TALEN-F 5'-TAGGGGTCGGTAAACAGTGG-3'
TGTGGCGGGTGAGCTTAGGGGGCCTCCGCTCCAGCTCGACACCGGGCAGCTGCTGAAGATCGCGAAGAGA
GGGGGAGTAACAGCGGTAGAGGCAGTGCACGCCTGGCGCAATGCGCTCACCGGGGCCCCCTTGAACCTGA
CCCCAGACCAGGTAGTCGCAATCGCGTCACATGACGGGGGAAAGCAAGCCCTGGAAACCGTGCAAAGGTT
GTTGCCGGTCCTTTGTCAAGACCACGGCCTTACACCGGAGCAAGTCGTGGCCATTGCATCCCACGACGGT
GGCAAACAGGCTCTTGAGACGGTTCAGAGACTTCTCCCAGTTCTCTGTCAAGCCCACGGGCTGACTCCCG
ATCAAGTTGTAGCGATTGCGAATAACAATGGAGGGAAACAAGCATTGGAGACTGTCCAACGGCTCCTTCC
CGTGTTGTGTCAAGCCCACGGTTTGACGCCTGCACAAGTGGTCGCCATCGCCAACAACAACGGCGGTAAG
CAGGCGCTGGAAACAGTACAGCGCCTGCTGCCTGTACTGTGCCAGGATCATGGACTGACCCCAGACCAGG
TAGTCGCAATCGCGTCACATGACGGGGGAAAGCAAGCCCTGGAAACCGTGCAAAGGTTGTTGCCGGTCCT
TTGTCAAGACCACGGCCTTACACCGGAGCAAGTCGTGGCCATTGCATCCCACGACGGTGGCAAACAGGCT
CTTGAGACGGTTCAGAGACTTCTCCCAGTTCTCTGTCAAGCCCACGGGCTGACTCCCGATCAAGTTGTAG
CGATTGCGTCGAACATTGGAGGGAAACAAGCATTGGAGACTGTCCAACGGCTCCTTCCCGTGTTGTGTCA
AGCCCACGGTTTGACGCCTGCACAAGTGGTCGCCATCGCCAACAACAACGGCGGTAAGCA
